Addgene plasmid #46459: pGEX Nsp1-SH2
Depositing lab: Bruce Mayer. Depositing organization: University of Connecticut Health Center. Publication: High-throughput phosphotyrosine profiling using SH2 domains. Machida K, Thompson CM, Dierck K, Jablonowski K, Karkkainen S, Liu B, Zhang H, Nash PD, Newman DK, Nollau P, Pawson T, Renkema GH, Saksela K, Schiller MR, Shin DG, Mayer BJ. Mol Cell. 2007 Jun 22;26(6):899-915. 10.1016/j.molcel.2007.05.031 PubMed 17588523.
Backbone
  Vector backbone: pGEX6P1
  Backbone manufacturer: GE Healthcare Biosciences
  Backbone size w/o insert (bp): 4900
  Vector type: Bacterial Expression
Growth in bacteria
  Bacterial resistance: Ampicillin, 100 μg/mL
  Growth temperature: 37°C
  Growth strain: DH5alpha
  Copy number: Low Copy
Gene/Insert
  Gene/Insert name: Nsp1 (alt names: SH2D3A; NSP1; SH2D3A)
  Species: H. sapiens (human)
  Insert size (bp): 387
  Mutation: contains amino acids 3-119
  Entrez Gene: SH2D3A (a.k.a. NSP1)
  Promoter: Tac
  Tag / fusion protein: GST (N terminal on backbone); PreScission (N terminal on backbone)
  Cloning method: Restriction Enzyme; 5′ cloning site BamHI (not destroyed); 3′ cloning site EcoRI (not destroyed)
  Sequencing primers: 5′ pGEX-5; 3′ pGEX-3
Terms and licenses: Academic/Nonprofit Terms; Industry Terms: Not Available to Industry
Depositor comments: The molecular weight of the GST fusion protein is approximately 38.9 kDa
How to cite: pGEX Nsp1-SH2 was a gift from Bruce Mayer (Addgene plasmid # 46459 ; http://n2t.net/addgene:46459 ; RRID:Addgene_46459)
