[The description below was written by a language model from this plasmid's Addgene catalogue record and pLannotate feature annotations shown in this document.]
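Description:
pGEX Nsp1-SH2 is a bacterial expression plasmid built on the pGEX6P1 backbone for producing the SH2 domain of human NSP1 (SH2D3A) as a glutathione S-transferase fusion protein in E. coli. The insert, recorded as 387 bp and covering amino acids 3–119 of the protein, was cloned between the BamHI and EcoRI sites, both of which are retained. This places it in frame downstream of the Schistosoma japonicum GST coding sequence and a PreScission protease recognition site supplied by the backbone. The GST moiety allows affinity purification on glutathione resin, and the protease site allows the SH2 domain to be released from the tag if desired. The depositor gives the fusion protein's mass as about 38.9 kDa.

Expression is driven by the tac promoter, a strong trp/lac hybrid. An adjacent lac operator keeps it repressed through the lac repressor, which the plasmid itself encodes as lacI under the lacIq promoter, so transcription is induced with IPTG regardless of host genotype. The plasmid replicates from a ColE1/pBR322-type origin and is selected with ampicillin through the β-lactamase gene. The catalogue lists it as low copy, whereas the annotation tool's generic label for this origin family says high copy. Only fragments of rop and bom are annotated, along with a residual lac promoter/lacZα segment typical of pGEX vectors. The 5,347 nt depositor sequence is consistent with the stated backbone plus insert. The associated publication concerns high-throughput phosphotyrosine profiling with SH2 domains, which suggests the purified GST–SH2 protein serves as a probe for tyrosine-phosphorylated binding sites.
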