Features (pLannotate 1.2.2; 17 found; start..end, strand, type, name):
      6..107     -  CDS            yciV (fragment): RNAAM_ECOLI - Also known as trpH From Escherichia coli (strain K12).
    183..211     +  promoter       tac promoter: strong E. coli promoter; hybrid between the trp and lac UV5 promoters
    219..235     +  protein_bind   lac operator: The lac repressor binds to the lac operator to inhibit transcription in E. coli. This inhibition can be relieved by adding lactose or isopropyl-β-D-thiogalactopyranoside (IPTG). lac repressor encoded by lacI
    258..911     +  CDS            GST26_SCHJA: Experimental evidence at protein level: Swiss-Prot protein existence level 1. GST isoenzymes appear to play a central role in the parasite detoxification system. Other functions are also suspected including a role in increasing the solubility of haematin in the parasite gut. From Schistosoma japonicum (Blood fluke).
    963..1316    +  CDS            SH2D3A (fragment): SH23A_HUMAN - Also known as NSP1. Experimental evidence at protein level: Swiss-Prot protein existence level 1. May play a role in JNK activation. From Homo sapiens (Human).
   1364..1403    +  CDS            rop (fragment): Rop protein, which maintains plasmids at low copy number; rop
   1505..1545    +  misc_feature   bom (fragment): basis of mobility region from pBR322
   1650..1754    +  promoter       AmpR promoter: bla
   1755..2615    +  CDS            AmpR: β-lactamase; bla; confers resistance to ampicillin, carbenicillin, and related antibiotics
   2786..3374    +  rep_origin     ori: high-copy-number ColE1/pMB1/pBR322/pUC origin of replication
   3560..3611    -  misc_feature   bom (fragment): basis of mobility region from pBR322
   3618..3695    +  promoter       lacIq promoter: lacI (mutant); In the lacIq allele, a single base change in the promoter boosts expression of the lacI gene about 10-fold.
   3696..4778    +  CDS            lacI: lac repressor; lacI; The lac repressor binds to the lac operator to inhibit transcription in E. coli. This inhibition can be relieved by adding lactose or isopropyl-β-D-thiogalactopyranoside (IPTG).
   4791..4812    +  protein_bind   CAP binding site: CAP binding activates transcription in the presence of cAMP. E. coli catabolite activator protein
   4827..4857    +  promoter       lac promoter: promoter for the E. coli lac operon
   4865..4881    +  protein_bind   lac operator: The lac repressor binds to the lac operator to inhibit transcription in E. coli. This inhibition can be relieved by adding lactose or isopropyl-β-D-thiogalactopyranoside (IPTG). lac repressor encoded by lacI
   4901..5074    +  CDS            lacZα: LacZα fragment of β-galactosidase; lacZ fragment
>Addgene plasmid #46459 | pGEX Nsp1-SH2 | depositor full sequence | sequence record 65639 | Full Sequence
ACGTTATCGACTGCACGGTGCACCAATGCTTCTGGCGTCAGGCAGCCATCGGAAGCTGTGGTATGGCTGT
GCAGGTCGTAAATCACTGCATAATTCGTGTCGCTCAAGGCGCACTCCCGTTCTGGATAATGTTTTTTGCG
CCGACATCATAACGGTTCTGGCAAATATTCTGAAATGAGCTGTTGACAATTAATCATCGGCTCGTATAAT
GTGTGGAATTGTGAGCGGATAACAATTTCACACAGGAAACAGTATTCATGTCCCCTATACTAGGTTATTG
GAAAATTAAGGGCCTTGTGCAACCCACTCGACTTCTTTTGGAATATCTTGAAGAAAAATATGAAGAGCAT
TTGTATGAGCGCGATGAAGGTGATAAATGGCGAAACAAAAAGTTTGAATTGGGTTTGGAGTTTCCCAATC
TTCCTTATTATATTGATGGTGATGTTAAATTAACACAGTCTATGGCCATCATACGTTATATAGCTGACAA
GCACAACATGTTGGGTGGTTGTCCAAAAGAGCGTGCAGAGATTTCAATGCTTGAAGGAGCGGTTTTGGAT
ATTAGATACGGTGTTTCGAGAATTGCATATAGTAAAGACTTTGAAACTCTCAAAGTTGATTTTCTTAGCA
AGCTACCTGAAATGCTGAAAATGTTCGAAGATCGTTTATGTCATAAAACATATTTAAATGGTGATCATGT
AACCCATCCTGACTTCATGTTGTATGACGCTCTTGATGTTGTTTTATACATGGACCCAATGTGCCTGGAT
GCGTTCCCAAAATTAGTTTGTTTTAAAAAACGTATTGAAGCTATCCCACAAATTGATAAGTACTTGAAAT
CCAGCAAGTATATAGCATGGCCTTTGCAGGGCTGGCAAGCCACGTTTGGTGGTGGCGACCATCCTCCAAA
ATCGGATCTGGAAGTTCTGTTCCAGGGGCCCCTGGGATCCGGGCGCGCCATGGTGCCACAGGATGGAGAA
GACCTTGCTGGCCAACCTTGGTACCACGGCCTCCTGTCCCGCCAGAAGGCTGAAGCTCTTCTTCAGCAAA
ATGGCGACTTCCTGGTTCGCGCCTCTGGGTCCCGTGGGGGCAACCCCGTGATCTCCTGCCGCTGGCGGGG
CTCAGCCCTCCATTTTGAGGTGTTCCGTGTGGCCCTGCGTCCCCGGCCAGGCCGACCCACAGCCCTCTTT
CAACTGGAGGATGAGCAATTCCCCAGCATACCGGCTCTGGTTCACAGTTATATGACAGGCAGGCGCCCAC
TGTCCCAGGCCACAGGGGCTGTGGTCTCCAGGCCTGTGACTTGGCAGGGGCCTCTGTTAATTAACGAATT
CTATGAGCGGCCGCATCGTGACTGACTGACGATCTGCCTCGCGCGTTTCGGTGATGACGGTGAAAACCTC
TGACACATGCAGCTCCCGGAGACGGTCACAGCTTGTCTGTAAGCGGATGCCGGGAGCAGACAAGCCCGTC
AGGGCGCGTCAGCGGGTGTTGGCGGGTGTCGGGGCGCAGCCATGACCCAGTCACGTAGCGATAGCGGAGT
GTATAATTCTTGAAGACGAAAGGGCCTCGTGATACGCCTATTTTTATAGGTTAATGTCATGATAATAATG
GTTTCTTAGACGTCAGGTGGCACTTTTCGGGGAAATGTGCGCGGAACCCCTATTTGTTTATTTTTCTAAA
TACATTCAAATATGTATCCGCTCATGAGACAATAACCCTGATAAATGCTTCAATAATATTGAAAAAGGAA
GAGTATGAGTATTCAACATTTCCGTGTCGCCCTTATTCCCTTTTTTGCGGCATTTTGCCTTCCTGTTTTT
GCTCACCCAGAAACGCTGGTGAAAGTAAAAGATGCTGAAGATCAGTTGGGTGCACGAGTGGGTTACATCG
AACTGGATCTCAACAGCGGTAAGATCCTTGAGAGTTTTCGCCCCGAAGAACGTTTTCCAATGATGAGCAC
TTTTAAAGTTCTGCTATGTGGCGCGGTATTATCCCGTGTTGACGCCGGGCAAGAGCAACTCGGTCGCCGC
ATACACTATTCTCAGAATGACTTGGTTGAGTACTCACCAGTCACAGAAAAGCATCTTACGGATGGCATGA
CAGTAAGAGAATTATGCAGTGCTGCCATAACCATGAGTGATAACACTGCGGCCAACTTACTTCTGACAAC
GATCGGAGGACCGAAGGAGCTAACCGCTTTTTTGCACAACATGGGGGATCATGTAACTCGCCTTGATCGT
TGGGAACCGGAGCTGAATGAAGCCATACCAAACGACGAGCGTGACACCACGATGCCTGCAGCAATGGCAA
CAACGTTGCGCAAACTATTAACTGGCGAACTACTTACTCTAGCTTCCCGGCAACAATTAATAGACTGGAT
GGAGGCGGATAAAGTTGCAGGACCACTTCTGCGCTCGGCCCTTCCGGCTGGCTGGTTTATTGCTGATAAA
TCTGGAGCCGGTGAGCGTGGGTCTCGCGGTATCATTGCAGCACTGGGGCCAGATGGTAAGCCCTCCCGTA
TCGTAGTTATCTACACGACGGGGAGTCAGGCAACTATGGATGAACGAAATAGACAGATCGCTGAGATAGG
TGCCTCACTGATTAAGCATTGGTAACTGTCAGACCAAGTTTACTCATATATACTTTAGATTGATTTAAAA
CTTCATTTTTAATTTAAAAGGATCTAGGTGAAGATCCTTTTTGATAATCTCATGACCAAAATCCCTTAAC
GTGAGTTTTCGTTCCACTGAGCGTCAGACCCCGTAGAAAAGATCAAAGGATCTTCTTGAGATCCTTTTTT
TCTGCGCGTAATCTGCTGCTTGCAAACAAAAAAACCACCGCTACCAGCGGTGGTTTGTTTGCCGGATCAA
GAGCTACCAACTCTTTTTCCGAAGGTAACTGGCTTCAGCAGAGCGCAGATACCAAATACTGTCCTTCTAG
TGTAGCCGTAGTTAGGCCACCACTTCAAGAACTCTGTAGCACCGCCTACATACCTCGCTCTGCTAATCCT
GTTACCAGTGGCTGCTGCCAGTGGCGATAAGTCGTGTCTTACCGGGTTGGACTCAAGACGATAGTTACCG
GATAAGGCGCAGCGGTCGGGCTGAACGGGGGGTTCGTGCACACAGCCCAGCTTGGAGCGAACGACCTACA
CCGAACTGAGATACCTACAGCGTGAGCTATGAGAAAGCGCCACGCTTCCCGAAGGGAGAAAGGCGGACAG
GTATCCGGTAAGCGGCAGGGTCGGAACAGGAGAGCGCACGAGGGAGCTTCCAGGGGGAAACGCCTGGTAT
CTTTATAGTCCTGTCGGGTTTCGCCACCTCTGACTTGAGCGTCGATTTTTGTGATGCTCGTCAGGGGGGC
GGAGCCTATGGAAAAACGCCAGCAACGCGGCCTTTTTACGGTTCCTGGCCTTTTGCTGGCCTTTTGCTCA
CATGTTCTTTCCTGCGTTATCCCCTGATTCTGTGGATAACCGTATTACCGCCTTTGAGTGAGCTGATACC
GCTCGCCGCAGCCGAACGACCGAGCGCAGCGAGTCAGTGAGCGAGGAAGCGGAAGAGCGCCTGATGCGGT
ATTTTCTCCTTACGCATCTGTGCGGTATTTCACACCGCATAAATTCCGACACCATCGAATGGTGCAAAAC
CTTTCGCGGTATGGCATGATAGCGCCCGGAAGAGAGTCAATTCAGGGTGGTGAATGTGAAACCAGTAACG
TTATACGATGTCGCAGAGTATGCCGGTGTCTCTTATCAGACCGTTTCCCGCGTGGTGAACCAGGCCAGCC
ACGTTTCTGCGAAAACGCGGGAAAAAGTGGAAGCGGCGATGGCGGAGCTGAATTACATTCCCAACCGCGT
GGCACAACAACTGGCGGGCAAACAGTCGTTGCTGATTGGCGTTGCCACCTCCAGTCTGGCCCTGCACGCG
CCGTCGCAAATTGTCGCGGCGATTAAATCTCGCGCCGATCAACTGGGTGCCAGCGTGGTGGTGTCGATGG
TAGAACGAAGCGGCGTCGAAGCCTGTAAAGCGGCGGTGCACAATCTTCTCGCGCAACGCGTCAGTGGGCT
GATCATTAACTATCCGCTGGATGACCAGGATGCCATTGCTGTGGAAGCTGCCTGCACTAATGTTCCGGCG
TTATTTCTTGATGTCTCTGACCAGACACCCATCAACAGTATTATTTTCTCCCATGAAGACGGTACGCGAC
TGGGCGTGGAGCATCTGGTCGCATTGGGTCACCAGCAAATCGCGCTGTTAGCGGGCCCATTAAGTTCTGT
CTCGGCGCGTCTGCGTCTGGCTGGCTGGCATAAATATCTCACTCGCAATCAAATTCAGCCGATAGCGGAA
CGGGAAGGCGACTGGAGTGCCATGTCCGGTTTTCAACAAACCATGCAAATGCTGAATGAGGGCATCGTTC
CCACTGCGATGCTGGTTGCCAACGATCAGATGGCGCTGGGCGCAATGCGCGCCATTACCGAGTCCGGGCT
GCGCGTTGGTGCGGATATCTCGGTAGTGGGATACGACGATACCGAAGACAGCTCATGTTATATCCCGCCG
TCAACCACCATCAAACAGGATTTTCGCCTGCTGGGGCAAACCAGCGTGGACCGCTTGCTGCAACTCTCTC
AGGGCCAGGCGGTGAAGGGCAATCAGCTGTTGCCCGTCTCACTGGTGAAAAGAAAAACCACCCTGGCGCC
CAATACGCAAACCGCCTCTCCCCGCGCGTTGGCCGATTCATTAATGCAGCTGGCACGACAGGTTTCCCGA
CTGGAAAGCGGGCAGTGAGCGCAACGCAATTAATGTGAGTTAGCTCACTCATTAGGCACCCCAGGCTTTA
CACTTTATGCTTCCGGCTCGTATGTTGTGTGGAATTGTGAGCGGATAACAATTTCACACAGGAAACAGCT
ATGACCATGATTACGGATTCACTGGCCGTCGTTTTACAACGTCGTGACTGGGAAAACCCTGGCGTTACCC
AACTTAATCGCCTTGCAGCACATCCCCCTTTCGCCAGCTGGCGTAATAGCGAAGAGGCCCGCACCGATCG
CCCTTCCCAACAGTTGCGCAGCCTGAATGGCGAATGGCGCTTTGCCTGGTTTCCGGCACCAGAAGCGGTG
CCGGAAAGCTGGCTGGAGTGCGATCTTCCTGAGGCCGATACTGTCGTCGTCCCCTCAAACTGGCAGATGC
ACGGTTACGATGCGCCCATCTACACCAACGTAACCTATCCCATTACGGTCAATCCGCCGTTTGTTCCCAC
GGAGAATCCGACGGGTTGTTACTCGCTCACATTTAATGTTGATGAAAGCTGGCTACAGGAAGGCCAGACG
CGAATTATTTTTGATGGCGTTGGAATT
