>Addgene plasmid #46459 | pGEX Nsp1-SH2 | depositor partial sequence | sequence record 65640 | Insert sequence
GGATCCGGGCGCGCCATGGTGCCACAGGATGGAGAAGACCTTGCTGGCCAACCTTGGTACCACGGCCTCC
TGTCCCGCCAGAAGGCTGAAGCTCTTCTTCAGCAAAATGGCGACTTCCTGGTTCGCGCCTCTGGGTCCCG
TGGGGGCAACCCCGTGATCTCCTGCCGCTGGCGGGGCTCAGCCCTCCATTTTGAGGTGTTCCGTGTGGCC
CTGCGTCCCCGGCCAGGCCGACCCACAGCCCTCTTTCAACTGGAGGATGAGCAATTCCCCAGCATACCGG
CTCTGGTTCACAGTTATATGACAGGCAGGCGCCCACTGTCCCAGGCCACAGGGGCTGTGGTCTCCAGGCC
TGTGACTTGGCAGGGGCCTCTGTTAATTAACGAATTC
