>Addgene plasmid #46459 | pGEX Nsp1-SH2 | addgene partial sequence | sequence record 66752 | pGEX5
TCTGTTCCAGGGGCCCCTGGGATCCGGGCGCGCCATGGTGCCACAGGATGGAGAAGACCTTGCTGGCCAA
CCTTGGTACCACGGCCTCCTGTCCCGCCAGAAGGCTGAAGCTCTTCTTCAGCAAAATGGCGACTTCCTGG
TTCGCGCCTCTGGGTCCCGTGGGGGCAACCCCGTGATCTCCTGCCGCTGGCGGGGCTCAGCCCTCCATTT
TGAGGTGTTCCGTGTGGCCCTGCGTCCCCGGCCAGGCCGACCCACAGCCCTCTTTCAACTGGAGGATGAG
CAATTCCCCAGCATACCGGCTCTGGTTCACAGTTATATGACAGGCAGGCGCCCACTGTCCCAGGCCACAG
GGGCTGTGGTCTCCAGGCCTGTGACTTGGCAGGGGCCTCTGTTAATTAACGAATTCTATGAGCGGCCGCA
TCGTGACTGACTGACGATCTGCCTCGCGCGTTTCGGTGATGACGGTGAAAACCTCTGACACATGCAGCTC
CCGGAGACGGTCACAGCTTGTCTGTAAGCGGATGCCGGGAGCAGACAAGCCCGTCAGGGCGCGTCAGCGG
GTGTTGGCGGGTGTCGGGGCGCAGCCATGACCCAGTCACGTAGCGATAGCGGAGTGTATAATTCTTGAAG
ACGAAAGGGCCTCGTGATACGCCTATTTTTATAGGTTAATGTCATGATAATAATGGTTTCTTAGACGTCA
GGTGGCACTTTTCGGGGAAATGTGCGCGGAACCCCTATTTGTTTATTTTTCTAAATACATTCAAATATGT
ATCCGCTCATGAGACAATAACCCTGATAAATGCTTCAATAATATTGAAAAAGGAAGAGTATGAGTATTCA
ACATTTCCGTGTCGCCCTTATTCCCTTTTTTGCGGCATTTTGCCTTCCTGTTTTTGCTCACCCAGAAACG
CTGGTGAAAGTAAAAGATGCTGAA
